Addgene plasmid #176588: pHS0537 CRISPR-associated IscB locus (Delaware Bay) in pBR322 with Fn spacer
Purpose: Endogenous locus of CRISPR-associated IscB (Delaware Bay) with Fn spacer
Depositing lab: Feng Zhang. Depositing organization: Broad Institute. Publication: The widespread IS200/IS605 transposon family encodes diverse programmable RNA-guided endonucleases. Altae-Tran H, Kannan S, Demircioglu FE, Oshiro R, Nety SP, McKay LJ, Dlakic M, Inskeep WP, Makarova KS, Macrae RK, Koonin EV, Zhang F. Science. 2021 Oct;374(6563):57-65. doi: 10.1126/science.abj6856. Epub 2021 Sep 9. PubMed 34591643.
Backbone
  Vector backbone: pBR322
  Backbone manufacturer: NEB
  Backbone size w/o insert (bp): 4361
  Total vector size (bp): 8010
  Vector type: Bacterial Expression
Growth in bacteria
  Bacterial resistance: Ampicillin, 100 μg/mL
  Growth temperature: 37°C
  Growth strain: NEB Stable
  Copy number: Low Copy
Gene/Insert
  Gene/Insert name: CRISPR-associate IscB (Delaware Bay) locus (alt name: IscB(HEARO))
  Species: Delaware Bay metagenome
  Insert size (bp): 3649
  Mutation: Replaced spacer in CRISPR array with Fn spacer
Terms and licenses: Academic/Nonprofit Terms; Industry Terms: Not Available to Industry
How to cite: pHS0537 CRISPR-associated IscB locus (Delaware Bay) in pBR322 with Fn spacer was a gift from Feng Zhang (Addgene plasmid # 176588 ; http://n2t.net/addgene:176588 ; RRID:Addgene_176588)
