[The description below was written by a language model from this plasmid's Addgene catalogue record and pLannotate feature annotations shown in this document.]
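Description:
pHS0537 is a bacterial plasmid built on the pBR322 backbone that carries the native genomic locus of a CRISPR-associated IscB system recovered from a Delaware Bay metagenome. The total construct is about 8.0 kb, of which roughly 3.6 kb is the inserted locus. It replicates from the pMB1/ColE1-type origin of pBR322 and retains the rop gene, which restrains copy number, consistent with the record's low-copy designation; the bom mobilisation region of pBR322 is also present. Selection is by ampicillin through the β-lactamase gene and its own promoter. The feature table shows the tetracycline efflux gene split into a short 5′ fragment just downstream of the tet promoter and a larger 3′ fragment several kilobases away, indicating that the locus was inserted into the tetracycline resistance gene, which is therefore expected to be non-functional.

The insert is described as the endogenous locus, so the IscB coding sequence, its associated non-coding RNA and a CRISPR array are presumably present in their natural arrangement. The record does not name a dedicated heterologous promoter for them, although the tet promoter lies upstream of the insertion site. Automated annotation recognises only one element within the insert, a fragment of the HEARO (HNH endonuclease-associated RNA and ORF) RNA family on the reverse strand; the IscB open reading frame and the array are not annotated. The one engineered change is replacement of the native spacer in the CRISPR array with an "Fn" spacer, giving the system a defined target sequence. The plasmid belongs to a study showing that IS200/IS605 transposon-encoded proteins such as IscB are programmable RNA-guided endonucleases. It suits expression of the locus in E. coli to examine its RNA components and guided targeting activity.
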