Features (pLannotate 1.2.2; 10 found; start..end, strand, type, name):
     29..889     -  CDS            AmpR: β-lactamase; bla; confers resistance to ampicillin, carbenicillin, and related antibiotics
    890..994     -  promoter       AmpR promoter: bla
   1107..1135    +  promoter       tet promoter: E. coli promoter for tetracycline efflux protein gene
   1183..1284    +  CDS            TcR (fragment): tetracycline efflux protein; tet; confers resistance to tetracycline
   4292..4416    -  ncRNA          HEARO (fragment): Accession: RF02033 - HNH endonuclease-associated RNA and ORF (HEARO) RNA
   4934..6022    +  CDS            TcR (fragment): tetracycline efflux protein; tet; confers resistance to tetracycline
   6264..6644    -  CDS            YPB1_ECOLX: Protein predicted: Swiss-Prot protein existence level 4. From Escherichia coli.
   6661..6852    +  CDS            rop: Rop protein, which maintains plasmids at low copy number; rop
   6954..7094    +  misc_feature   bom: basis of mobility region from pBR322
   7280..7868    -  rep_origin     ori: high-copy-number ColE1/pMB1/pBR322/pUC origin of replication
>Addgene plasmid #176588 | pHS0537 CRISPR-associated IscB locus (Delaware Bay) in pBR322 with Fn spacer | addgene full sequence | sequence record 345512 | Addgene NGS Result
GTATATATGAGTAAACTTGGTCTGACAGTTACCAATGCTTAATCAGTGAGGCACCTATCTCAGCGATCTG
TCTATTTCGTTCATCCATAGTTGCCTGACTCCCCGTCGTGTAGATAACTACGATACGGGAGGGCTTACCA
TCTGGCCCCAGTGCTGCAATGATACCGCGAGACCCACGCTCACCGGCTCCAGATTTATCAGCAATAAACC
AGCCAGCCGGAAGGGCCGAGCGCAGAAGTGGTCCTGCAACTTTATCCGCCTCCATCCAGTCTATTAATTG
TTGCCGGGAAGCTAGAGTAAGTAGTTCGCCAGTTAATAGTTTGCGCAACGTTGTTGCCATTGCTGCAGGC
ATCGTGGTGTCACGCTCGTCGTTTGGTATGGCTTCATTCAGCTCCGGTTCCCAACGATCAAGGCGAGTTA
CATGATCCCCCATGTTGTGCAAAAAAGCGGTTAGCTCCTTCGGTCCTCCGATCGTTGTCAGAAGTAAGTT
GGCCGCAGTGTTATCACTCATGGTTATGGCAGCACTGCATAATTCTCTTACTGTCATGCCATCCGTAAGA
TGCTTTTCTGTGACTGGTGAGTACTCAACCAAGTCATTCTGAGAATAGTGTATGCGGCGACCGAGTTGCT
CTTGCCCGGCGTCAACACGGGATAATACCGCGCCACATAGCAGAACTTTAAAAGTGCTCATCATTGGAAA
ACGTTCTTCGGGGCGAAAACTCTCAAGGATCTTACCGCTGTTGAGATCCAGTTCGATGTAACCCACTCGT
GCACCCAACTGATCTTCAGCATCTTTTACTTTCACCAGCGTTTCTGGGTGAGCAAAAACAGGAAGGCAAA
ATGCCGCAAAAAAGGGAATAAGGGCGACACGGAAATGTTGAATACTCATACTCTTCCTTTTTCAATATTA
TTGAAGCATTTATCAGGGTTATTGTCTCATGAGCGGATACATATTTGAATGTATTTAGAAAAATAAACAA
ATAGGGGTTCCGCGCACATTTCCCCGAAAAGTGCCACCTGACGTCTAAGAAACCATTATTATCATGACAT
TAACCTATAAAAATAGGCGTATCACGAGGCCCTTTCGTCTTCAAGAATTCTCATGTTTGACAGCTTATCA
TCGATAAGCTTTAATGCGGTAGTTTATCACAGTTAAATTGCTAACGCAGTCAGGCACCGTGTATGAAATC
TAACAATGCGCTCATCGTCATCCTCGGCACCGTCACCCTGGATGCTGTAGGCATAGGCTTGGTTATGCCG
GTACTGCCGGGCCTCTTGCGGGATTAGAGGATTCATTAACCTAACCTGCACCAAGTCGAAGGATGCAGAG
CCGTTTGCGCCGATAGGCTTCAAACTGGAGCCGGTTGACGTTCTCGACGAACTAGGGCGGCCACTAGCAG
AAGACGATGGAAGCCCTGTCCAGTCTTGCATTCTTGAGCAATGCGAAATCGCTGAACCAACTAAGGCTCA
GACACTAACAAGCAAGCAGCAGGAAGCAAGAGCGCTATACCTTGAGCTAAGAACGCAAAGCGAAAATGGC
ATTGTGACCAGAGCTGCTTGGTACAAAGGGCTTGAGGTGGCGGGTATCACGCCCCACGACAAAACCAAGA
AACAACTCAAGGACAAGATGGTGGAGGCAGGTGTCTTTCTAGTTCGTGAGGAGGGCTCAAGGGATGAATA
TTTTTTGCGATCTGACCACATCAGTTTTGAAGCTACCTAACCTGGATTGATGCCTTACCCAACCTTACCT
TACCCCCTACGGGGGGAGGTTAGGTAAGGTTAGGTTGGCACAATGGGTCATCACGGTTAGGCTGGCGTTA
GGCTGGCGTTAGGCAAAAGTAAGGTAAAAGGTTAGGCAAAAGTAAGGTCGATTATGAAACAGCAATCCAA
GCTAAGACTGGCGAAGTTTTTTGCAGATCCGCTTGAGCAATCCAAGCTATTGGAAGAGTTGCGACGTGGA
GCGCCACTAGCAGCTGCATTGTCAATGCGACGGCTGCCGATCAATGCAGGCGAACAGTTGTTGCGAATCC
AGCGTGGTGGCGATGTGGACGCCGCTGTACGGGCTGGGCGTCTGGAAGCAAGGAAGGCCGATAGTCGCTT
GAAAGATTGGGCGGCAAGGCACCGGCAAGAAATCGAGGCAGCTGAGAACGCGGCTAACCGCGCCTGAACC
TAATTGATCGCTTGCGCTTGTTTTGCCCTACCGGCCCAGGTGGCGGGTGTTGCGAATTCAAACAGTCTTC
TTAACGCCGCGCACGTGAAGGTCTGATGCTAACCGTAGGAATCGAATTGTCAGGATTCAAGCGGGATAAA
ATCAAAAACAGGCATACTAGCCAACAATATAGCCAACAGTTGTTTCGTAATGAATGTTGCCTTTTTTGTT
GCCCTTATGGGTTGTTATCACTTGTCAGGCCAGTAATTGACTGGTGGTTAGATTCCTAATGTAGCCATCA
AGGGCAACATCGCTATGAGTTCGCTAATAGATCGAGTGGAACTCATCACTTACCACCGACAACACAAAAC
CAATATTAGGTTTTGTAAAACATAATAACGGGTTCAAACAAATGCCAATCAGCGGATTCAAGGAAGTCGG
CGAAGAGCTAGAGCGGTTGCGCCAGGAGATTGACGAACTACGTCTAGACCTGCAAGTGGTTGCAAAGGCG
GCAGGTGTGGAAGCGCAGCTCGATGCTGCACGTTCTGAACGTCAACTGCACAAGGCAGAGGCACAGGCAG
CAATCAAGCGCCTGGACGAGCGATTGGGCTCTTTGTAGCGCTTTCGTTCAGGATTCGCTGATAACGGTCT
GGCGTGGCTCTGGAGCCTTCAGAAAGCCATAGCCATAGCCGTCGGAATTGAAGAGCTTGGTCATATGCTT
TGTGTGGCATTGTATGCGTTTACCAGTCTTGGACTTGAACCCAGCTAAAGGCTTCGATGTTGTAGTTTCG
GCAATACGACTGACGTAGGTGCCGACATACTTGCCCTTGGGAATTTCAGCCCGAACAATGTCGCCGGTGC
GAAACGGATGAACCGGAATTCCTTTGGCCTTACCTCTAGGGAAACCGTAAGCATCTACGTTGACAACCTG
CCGTTTCCCGTGCCCCATCGCCTTGATCGCTAGTGGTCTGACCGCTTCCCACTGCAGCACTTCCGGTGTA
CTGGCTCCGACACAAGCGGCATCCAGCCAGTGTGTCTTGGGAATCTGTCGCTCAGAACGATTGAACTTGG
TGCGGCCACCGCTGGCAACTTCCACAGGCAAGCCAGTAGCTTTCAGACGTTCCAGTAGAGCGTATCGGGT
TGAGTTGACGGCTGCAGCATCCTTCAGTGGAGCCTTGGCCTGACGTTGGAGTTTCTGCAACACTTCCGGT
TTTTTTGCCAGGAACACGGCTGCAGGACGTTGGTTCTTTCTTTTGTTGCAGGGTTCACAAGATAGCGTCA
GGTTGCTGACCCGATCACTGCCGCCGTGGCTACGTGGAACAATGTGATCCACTTCCAAACGCTTGTCCTT
GGCACCGCAATAGCCGCACTGTCGCCGCCACTTGTCCAACAGGTATTCCCGCACCTCGTAACCGAATAGA
GTGCCCTGCTGGTACTCCACGCCACTGATTTCCGGGTTCTGCATCTTCTGCATATCAAAGCGCACAATCT
CTTGTGAAATCGCCGTGATGGGCAGGTAGCGCCGCAAGCGATGCACCCAGGTCATGATGACTTCAATGCG
ATGTTGGAGCGATGGAGCGAGCCACTTCCCCAACGTAGAAACCGTGTCAGCACTGGATAGCAAAGGTGGG
CCAGTACGCTTGCGATTCAGCCAACGGGCAGGACGGTAGCGGGTCTTGCGGTTGCGTCTTCCACGGCGTA
GCGATCGGCGGGATTCCAGGGCATTCTTGATCAGCTGACCACGGTGCTGGAGTTCTGCCGCCCAGACCAC
TTCGCCAGTGGCTTCTGTGACTACGGCAATGCCGGTAGTCTTGCTGCCTGGATCTAGTTTCAGCCGCACA
GGTCGTGGGCTTGCGGTAGGGTAGGATTGTTTGAGGATGATAGTGAATGGGTATCGACGCAACACCGCTG
CCTTGCCACTGTTCAGTAGCAGGCGAGCCCGTCTTGGCGTACAAGGCGCCAGCGGACAACGATCAGCGTC
AACAACCAAGACTCTGGACATTGAATTAGCCTTAAAGCTAGCGATCGGGCGCAACTTCCGAAGAAGCGTT
GCCGTCACGTAAAGTATGCCTCGACAATGTTATCGCCGCTTTTGACGCCGTACACACTGGGCACCCTCCA
AAGTCCCTGTTTAATGCACGACCATAGAGCCACAGGCTGGCACGCACCCGTGGGTATGATGACGACAATA
ACGTAGTTCCCAAAGAACTTAGTCTGGTTGTAGCTGCGGAAAAAATCCGCACTCATTTCCGGAAAACTGT
CAACCACCGCCCATTTTTTTGAACGCCTTTTGCCTTCCAGCCCAGCATCCAAGCAGGGTAGCGCGGGCAC
TCCCTGACAGCACCCCGAAAATGAGTGGAGGCTACAACGAGAAGTCATTTAATAAGGCCACTGTTAAACC
TGACAGCACCCCGAAAATGAGTGGAGGCTACAACTGGGAGGAGTGGTTTGAGTTCCAACTTTTTCCTGAC
AACCCCCCGAAAATGAGTATAGCGCCACCACCTTCAATCGGGCCGAATATAACGCCAGTGGGTGCAGATG
TAAACAATCGGCTTCTGGAGCCCATCACAAGCAACACCTTTCCTTTTCCCGTTCGTACCGTGCCTGCCGC
TTATACTTCCGCTCCATCTCTTCCTTCGTTGGCATCACCGGATCGGGAACATCCAAGAGCCAGCGGAGCT
CCGCAAAAGCCACAATGTCCACCGGATGATTCTTGGTACTCAGGAAGCGCCGCCAGCGATTACGTTCGCG
TTCCGGCCAGGTCATCATTTGCAGGCTACTGTCATCGTCCATTCCGACAGCATCGCCAGTCACTATGGCG
TGCTGCTAGCGCTATATGCGTTGATGCAATTTCTATGCGCACCCGTTCTCGGAGCACTGTCCGACCGCTT
TGGCCGCCGCCCAGTCCTGCTCGCTTCGCTACTTGGAGCCACTATCGACTACGCGATCATGGCGACCACA
CCCGTCCTGTGGATCCTCTACGCCGGACGCATCGTGGCCGGCATCACCGGCGCCACAGGTGCGGTTGCTG
GCGCCTATATCGCCGACATCACCGATGGGGAAGATCGGGCTCGCCACTTCGGGCTCATGAGCGCTTGTTT
CGGCGTGGGTATGGTGGCAGGCCCCGTGGCCGGGGGACTGTTGGGCGCCATCTCCTTGCATGCACCATTC
CTTGCGGCGGCGGTGCTCAACGGCCTCAACCTACTACTGGGCTGCTTCCTAATGCAGGAGTCGCATAAGG
GAGAGCGTCGACCGATGCCCTTGAGAGCCTTCAACCCAGTCAGCTCCTTCCGGTGGGCGCGGGGCATGAC
TATCGTCGCCGCACTTATGACTGTCTTCTTTATCATGCAACTCGTAGGACAGGTGCCGGCAGCGCTCTGG
GTCATTTTCGGCGAGGACCGCTTTCGCTGGAGCGCGACGATGATCGGCCTGTCGCTTGCGGTATTCGGAA
TCTTGCACGCCCTCGCTCAAGCCTTCGTCACTGGTCCCGCCACCAAACGTTTCGGCGAGAAGCAGGCCAT
TATCGCCGGCATGGCGGCCGACGCGCTGGGCTACGTCTTGCTGGCGTTCGCGACGCGAGGCTGGATGGCC
TTCCCCATTATGATTCTTCTCGCTTCCGGCGGCATCGGGATGCCCGCGTTGCAGGCCATGCTGTCCAGGC
AGGTAGATGACGACCATCAGGGACAGCTTCAAGGATCGCTCGCGGCTCTTACCAGCCTAACTTCGATCAT
TGGACCGCTGATCGTCACGGCGATTTATGCCGCCTCGGCGAGCACATGGAACGGGTTGGCATGGATTGTA
GGCGCCGCCCTATACCTTGTCTGCCTCCCCGCGTTGCGTCGCGGTGCATGGAGCCGGGCCACCTCGACCT
GAATGGAAGCCGGCGGCACCTCGCTAACGGATTCACCACTCCAAGAATTGGAGCCAATCAATTCTTGCGG
AGAACTGTGAATGCGCAAACCAACCCTTGGCAGAACATATCCATCGCGTCCGCCATCTCCAGCAGCCGCA
CGCGGCGCATCTCGGGCAGCGTTGGGTCCTGGCCACGGGTGCGCATGATCGTGCTCCTGTCGTTGAGGAC
CCGGCTAGGCTGGCGGGGTTGCCTTACTGGTTAGCAGAATGAATCACCGATACGCGAGCGAACGTGAAGC
GACTGCTGCTGCAAAACGTCTGCGACCTGAGCAACAACATGAATGGTCTTCGGTTTCCGTGTTTCGTAAA
GTCTGGAAACGCGGAAGTCAGCGCCCTGCACCATTATGTTCCGGATCTGCATCGCAGGATGCTGCTGGCT
ACCCTGTGGAACACCTACATCTGTATTAACGAAGCGCTGGCATTGACCCTGAGTGATTTTTCTCTGGTCC
CGCCGCATCCATACCGCCAGTTGTTTACCCTCACAACGTTCCAGTAACCGGGCATGTTCATCATCAGTAA
CCCGTATCGTGAGCATCCTCTCTCGTTTCATCGGTATCATTACCCCCATGAACAGAAATCCCCCTTACAC
GGAGGCATCAGTGACCAAACAGGAAAAAACCGCCCTTAACATGGCCCGCTTTATCAGAAGCCAGACATTA
ACGCTTCTGGAGAAACTCAACGAGCTGGACGCGGATGAACAGGCAGACATCTGTGAATCGCTTCACGACC
ACGCTGATGAGCTTTACCGCAGCTGCCTCGCGCGTTTCGGTGATGACGGTGAAAACCTCTGACACATGCA
GCTCCCGGAGACGGTCACAGCTTGTCTGTAAGCGGATGCCGGGAGCAGACAAGCCCGTCAGGGCGCGTCA
GCGGGTGTTGGCGGGTGTCGGGGCGCAGCCATGACCCAGTCACGTAGCGATAGCGGAGTGTATACTGGCT
TAACTATGCGGCATCAGAGCAGATTGTACTGAGAGTGCACCATATGCGGTGTGAAATACCGCACAGATGC
GTAAGGAGAAAATACCGCATCAGGCGCTCTTCCGCTTCCTCGCTCACTGACTCGCTGCGCTCGGTCGTTC
GGCTGCGGCGAGCGGTATCAGCTCACTCAAAGGCGGTAATACGGTTATCCACAGAATCAGGGGATAACGC
AGGAAAGAACATGTGAGCAAAAGGCCAGCAAAAGGCCAGGAACCGTAAAAAGGCCGCGTTGCTGGCGTTT
TTCCATAGGCTCCGCCCCCCTGACGAGCATCACAAAAATCGACGCTCAAGTCAGAGGTGGCGAAACCCGA
CAGGACTATAAAGATACCAGGCGTTTCCCCCTGGAAGCTCCCTCGTGCGCTCTCCTGTTCCGACCCTGCC
GCTTACCGGATACCTGTCCGCCTTTCTCCCTTCGGGAAGCGTGGCGCTTTCTCATAGCTCACGCTGTAGG
TATCTCAGTTCGGTGTAGGTCGTTCGCTCCAAGCTGGGCTGTGTGCACGAACCCCCCGTTCAGCCCGACC
GCTGCGCCTTATCCGGTAACTATCGTCTTGAGTCCAACCCGGTAAGACACGACTTATCGCCACTGGCAGC
AGCCACTGGTAACAGGATTAGCAGAGCGAGGTATGTAGGCGGTGCTACAGAGTTCTTGAAGTGGTGGCCT
AACTACGGCTACACTAGAAGGACAGTATTTGGTATCTGCGCTCTGCTGAAGCCAGTTACCTTCGGAAAAA
GAGTTGGTAGCTCTTGATCCGGCAAACAAACCACCGCTGGTAGCGGTGGTTTTTTTGTTTGCAAGCAGCA
GATTACGCGCAGAAAAAAAGGATCTCAAGAAGATCCTTTGATCTTTTCTACGGGGTCTGACGCTCAGTGG
AACGAAAACTCACGTTAAGGGATTTTGGTCATGAGATTATCAAAAAGGATCTTCACCTAGATCCTTTTAA
ATTAAAAATGAAGTTTTAAATCAATCTAAA
